>Addgene plasmid #55088 | mCherry-miniSOG-Clathrin-15 | addgene partial sequence | sequence record 98950 | mCherry-F 5'-ccccgtaatgcagaagaaga-3'
CCCCGAGGACGGCGCCCTGAAGGGCGAGATCAAGCAGAGGCTGAAGCTGAAGGACGGCGGCCACTACGAC
GCTGAGGTCAAGACCACCTACAAGGCCAAGAAGCCCGTGCAGCTGCCCGGCGCCTACAACGTCAACATCA
AGTTGGACATCACCTCCCACAACGAGGACTACACCATCGTGGAACAGTACGAACGCGCCGAGGGCCGCCA
CTCCACCGGCGGCATGGACGAGCTGTACAAGTCCGGACTCAGATCTCGAGCTCAAGCTTCGAATTCTGCA
GTCGACATGGCTGATGACTTTGGCTTCTTCTCGTCGTCGGAGAGTGGTGCCCCGGAGGCGGCGGAGGAGG
ACCCGGCGGCCGCCTTCCTGGCCCAGCAGGAGAGCGAGATTGCAGGCATAGAGAACGACGAGGGCTTCGG
GGCACCTGCCGGCAGCCATGCGGCCCCCGCACAGCCGGGCCCCACGAGTGGGGCTGGTTCTGAGGACATG
GGGACCACAGTCAATGGAGATGTGTTTCAGGAGGCCAACGGTCCTGCTGATGGCTACGCAGCCATTGCCC
AGGCTGACAGGCTGACCCAGGAGCCTGAGAGCATCCGCAAGTGGCGAGAGGAGCAGAGGAAACGGCTGCA
AGAGCTGGATGCTGCATCTAAGGTCACGGAACAGGAATGGCGGGAGAAGGCCAAGAAGGACCTGGAGGAG
TGGAACCAGCGCCAGAGTGAACAAGTAGAGAAGAACAAGATCAACAACCGGGCATCCGAGGAGGCTTTCG
TGAAGGAATCCAAGGAGGAGACCCCAGGCACAGAGTGGGAGAAGGTGGCCCAGCTATGTGACTTCAACC
