[The description below was written by a language model from this plasmid's Addgene catalogue record.]
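Description:
mCherry-miniSOG-Clathrin-15 is a mammalian expression plasmid that produces human clathrin light chain B (CLTB) fused at its N terminus to a tandem mCherry-miniSOG tag. It is built on an mCherry-miniSOG backbone of about 5.5 kb without the insert, is maintained as a high-copy plasmid in E. coli under kanamycin selection, and carries a neomycin resistance marker so that transfected mammalian cells can be selected with G418. Expression of the fusion is driven by the CMV promoter, a strong constitutive promoter in most mammalian cell lines. The listed 3′ sequencing primer suggests that an SV40 polyadenylation signal lies downstream of the open reading frame. No feature table is provided, so the origin of replication, the linker between tag and clathrin, and the exact element layout are not documented here. The meaning of the "15" in the name is also not stated, and the cloning method is recorded as unknown.

The payload targets the two reporters to clathrin-coated vesicles. mCherry is a red fluorescent protein for conventional fluorescence imaging. miniSOG is a small flavin-binding green fluorescent tag that generates singlet oxygen on blue-light illumination. That reaction can locally polymerise diaminobenzidine into an electron-dense deposit. The recorded excitation maxima (448 / 473 nm) and emission maxima (500 / 528 nm) describe the miniSOG component. Attaching both tags to the clathrin light chain allows the same labelled structures to be located by light microscopy and then examined by electron microscopy. This matches the associated publication, which describes a genetically encoded tag for correlated light and electron microscopy. The plasmid therefore serves as a localization marker for clathrin vesicles.
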