Addgene plasmid #55088: mCherry-miniSOG-Clathrin-15
Purpose: Localization: Clathrin Vesicles, Excitation: 448 / 473, Emission: 500 / 528
Depositing lab: Michael Davidson. Depositing organization: Florida State University, Tallahassee. Publication: A genetically encoded tag for correlated light and electron microscopy of intact cells, tissues, and organisms. Shu X, Lev-Ram V, Deerinck TJ, Qi Y, Ramko EB, Davidson MW, Jin Y, Ellisman MH, Tsien RY. PLoS Biol. 2011 Apr;9(4):e1001041. doi: 10.1371/journal.pbio.1001041. Epub 2011 Apr 5. PubMed 21483721.
Backbone
  Vector backbone: mCherry-miniSOG
  Backbone size w/o insert (bp): 5500
  Vector type: Mammalian Expression
  Selectable markers: Neomycin (select with G418)
Growth in bacteria
  Bacterial resistance: Kanamycin, 50 μg/mL
  Growth temperature: 37°C
  Growth strain: DH5alpha
  Copy number: High Copy
Gene/Insert
  Gene/Insert name: Clathrin (alt name: NM_001834.2)
  Species: H. sapiens (human)
  Entrez Gene: CLTB (a.k.a. LCB)
  Promoter: CMV
  Tag / fusion protein: mCherry-miniSOG (N terminal on backbone)
  Cloning method: Unknown
  Sequencing primers: 5′ CMV-F; 3′ SV40pA-R
Terms and licenses: Academic/Nonprofit Terms; Industry Terms: Not Available to Industry
Depositor comments: . Excitation = 448 / 473; Emission = 500 / 528
How to cite: mCherry-miniSOG-Clathrin-15 was a gift from Michael Davidson (Addgene plasmid # 55088 ; http://n2t.net/addgene:55088 ; RRID:Addgene_55088)
